>Addgene plasmid #143463 | TFORF1069 | addgene full sequence | sequence record 397913 | Addgene NGS Result
TTAATGTAGTCTTATGCAATACTCTTGTAGTCTTGCAACATGGTAACGATGAGTTAGCAACATGCCTTAC
AAGGAGAGAAAAAGCACCGTGCATGCCGATTGGTGGAAGTAAGGTGGTACGATCGTGCCTTATTAGGAAG
GCAACAGACGGGTCTGACATGGATTGGACGAACCACTGAATTGCCGCATTGCAGAGATATTGTATTTAAG
TGCCTAGCTCGATACATAAACGGGTCTCTCTGGTTAGACCAGATCTGAGCCTGGGAGCTCTCTGGCTAAC
TAGGGAACCCACTGCTTAAGCCTCAATAAAGCTTGCCTTGAGTGCTTCAAGTAGTGTGTGCCCGTCTGTT
GTGTGACTCTGGTAACTAGAGATCCCTCAGACCCTTTTAGTCAGTGTGGAAAATCTCTAGCAGTGGCGCC
CGAACAGGGACTTGAAAGCGAAAGGGAAACCAGAGGAGCTCTCTCGACGCAGGACTCGGCTTGCTGAAGC
GCGCACGGCAAGAGGCGAGGGGCGGCGACTGGTGAGTACGCCAAAAATTTTGACTAGCGGAGGCTAGAAG
GAGAGAGATGGGTGCGAGAGCGTCAGTATTAAGCGGGGGAGAATTAGATCGCGATGGGAAAAAATTCGGT
TAAGGCCAGGGGGAAAGAAAAAATATAAATTAAAACATATAGTATGGGCAAGCAGGGAGCTAGAACGATT
CGCAGTTAATCCTGGCCTGTTAGAAACATCAGAAGGCTGTAGACAAATACTGGGACAGCTACAACCATCC
CTTCAGACAGGATCAGAAGAACTTAGATCATTATATAATACAGTAGCAACCCTCTATTGTGTGCATCAAA
GGATAGAGATAAAAGACACCAAGGAAGCTTTAGACAAGATAGAGGAAGAGCAAAACAAAAGTAAGACCAC
CGCACAGCAAGCGGCCGCTGATCTTCAGACCTGGAGGAGGAGATATGAGGGACAATTGGAGAAGTGAATT
ATATAAATATAAAGTAGTAAAAATTGAACCATTAGGAGTAGCACCCACCAAGGCAAAGAGAAGAGTGGTG
CAGAGAGAAAAAAGAGCAGTGGGAATAGGAGCTTTGTTCCTTGGGTTCTTGGGAGCAGCAGGAAGCACTA
TGGGCGCAGCGTCAATGACGCTGACGGTACAGGCCAGACAATTATTGTCTGGTATAGTGCAGCAGCAGAA
CAATTTGCTGAGGGCTATTGAGGCGCAACAGCATCTGTTGCAACTCACAGTCTGGGGCATCAAGCAGCTC
CAGGCAAGAATCCTGGCTGTGGAAAGATACCTAAAGGATCAACAGCTCCTGGGGATTTGGGGTTGCTCTG
GAAAACTCATTTGCACCACTGCTGTGCCTTGGAATGCTAGTTGGAGTAATAAATCTCTGGAACAGATTTG
GAATCACACGACCTGGATGGAGTGGGACAGAGAAATTAACAATTACACAAGCTTAATACACTCCTTAATT
GAAGAATCGCAAAACCAGCAAGAAAAGAATGAACAAGAATTATTGGAATTAGATAAATGGGCAAGTTTGT
GGAATTGGTTTAACATAACAAATTGGCTGTGGTATATAAAATTATTCATAATGATAGTAGGAGGCTTGGT
AGGTTTAAGAATAGTTTTTGCTGTACTTTCTATAGTGAATAGAGTTAGGCAGGGATATTCACCATTATCG
TTTCAGACCCACCTCCCAACCCCGAGGGGACCCATGCATTGCATCTCAATTAGTCAGCAACCAGGTGTGG
AAAGTCCCCAGGCTCCCCAGCAGGCAGAAGTATGCAAAGCATGCGTCTCAATTAGTCAGCAACCATAGTC
CCGCCCCTAACTCCGCCCATCCCGCCCCTAACTCCGCCCAGTTCCGCCCATTCTCCGCCCCATGGCTGAC
TAATTTTTTTTATTTATGCAGAGGCCGAGGCCGCCTCGGCCTCTGAGCTATTCCAGAAGTAGTGAGGAGG
CTTTTTTGGAGGCCTAGGCTTTTGCAAAAAGCTTTCTAGAGGTACCACCGGAGCTTACCATGACCGAGTA
CAAGCCCACGGTGCGCCTCGCCACCCGCGACGACGTCCCCAGGGCCGTACGCACCCTCGCCGCCGCGTTC
GCCGACTACCCCGCCACGCGCCACACCGTCGATCCGGACCGCCACATCGAGCGGGTCACCGAGCTGCAAG
AACTCTTCCTCACGCGCGTCGGGCTCGACATCGGCAAGGTGTGGGTCGCGGACGACGGCGCCGCCGTGGC
GGTCTGGACCACGCCGGAGAGCGTCGAAGCGGGGGCGGTGTTCGCCGAGATCGGCCCGCGCATGGCCGAG
TTGAGCGGTTCCCGGCTGGCCGCGCAGCAACAGATGGAAGGCCTCCTGGCGCCGCACCGGCCCAAGGAGC
CCGCGTGGTTCCTGGCCACCGTCGGCGTCTCGCCCGACCACCAGGGCAAGGGTCTGGGCAGCGCCGTCGT
GCTCCCCGGAGTGGAGGCGGCCGAGCGCGCCGGGGTGCCCGCCTTCCTGGAGACCTCCGCGCCCCGCAAC
CTCCCCTTCTACGAGCGGCTCGGCTTCACCGTCACCGCCGACGTCGAGGTGCCCGAAGGACCGCGCACCT
GGTGCATGACCCGCAAGCCCGGTGCCAGTTAACGAATTCTAGATCTTGAGACAAATGGCAGTATTCATCC
ACAATTTTAAAAGAAAAGGGGGGATTGGGGGGTACAGTGCAGGGGAAAGAATAGTAGACATAATAGCAAC
AGACATACAAACTAAAGAATTACAAAAACAAATTACAAAAATTCAAAATTTTCGGGTTTATTACAGGGAC
AGCAGAGATCCACTTTGGCGCCGGCTCGAGGCCTGCAGGTGCAAAGATGGATAAAGTTTTAAACAGAGAG
GAATCTTTGCAGCTAATGGACCTTCTAGGTCTTGAAAGGAGTGGGAATTGGCTCCGGTGCCCGTCAGTGG
GCAGAGCGCACATCGCCCACAGTCCCCGAGAAGTTGGGGGGAGGGGTCGGCAATTGAACCGGTGCCTAGA
GAAGGTGGCGCGGGGTAAACTGGGAAAGTGATGTCGTGTACTGGCTCCGCCTTTTTCCCGAGGGTGGGGG
AGAACCGTATATAAGTGCAGTAGTCGCCGTGAACGTTCTTTTTCGCAACGGGTTTGCCGCCAGAACACAG
GTAAGTGCCGTGTGTGGTTCCCGCGGGCCTGGCCTCTTTACGGGTTATGGCCCTTGCGTGCCTTGAATTA
CTTCCACCTGGCTGCAGTACGTGATTCTTGATCCCGAGCTTCGGGTTGGAAGTGGGTGGGAGAGTTCGAG
GCCTTGCGCTTAAGGAGCCCCTTCGCCTCGTGCTTGAGTTGAGGCCTGGCCTGGGCGCTGGGGCCGCCGC
GTGCGAATCTGGTGGCACCTTCGCGCCTGTCTCGCTGCTTTCGATAAGTCTCTAGCCATTTAAAATTTTT
GATGACCTGCTGCGACGCTTTTTTTCTGGCAAGATAGTCTTGTAAATGCGGGCCAAGATCTGCACACTGG
TATTTCGGTTTTTGGGGCCGCGGGCGGCGACGGGGCCCGTGCGTCCCAGCGCACATGTTCGGCGAGGCGG
GGCCTGCGAGCGCGGCCACCGAGAATCGGACGGGGGTAGTCTCAAGCTGGCCGGCCTGCTCTGGTGCCTG
GCCTCGCGCCGCCGTGTATCGCCCCGCCCTGGGCGGCAAGGCTGGCCCGGTCGGCACCAGTTGCGTGAGC
GGAAAGATGGCCGCTTCCCGGCCCTGCTGCAGGGAGCTCAAAATGGAGGACGCGGCGCTCGGGAGAGCGG
GCGGGTGAGTCACCCACACAAAGGAAAAGGGCCTTTCCGTCCTCAGCCGTCGCTTCATGTGACTCCACGG
AGTACCGGGCGCCGTCCAGGCACCTCGATTAGTTCTCGAGCTTTTGGAGTACGTCGTCTTTAGGTTGGGG
GGAGGGGTTTTATGCGATGGAGTTTCCCCACACTGAGTGGGTGGAGACTGAAGTTAGGCCAGCTTGGCAC
TTGATGTAATTCTCCTTGGAATTTGCCCTTTTTGAGTTTGGATCTTGGTTCATTCTCAAGCCTCAGACAG
TGGTTCAAAGTTTTTTTCTTCCATTTCAGGTGTCGTGAGGCTAGCACCGCCACCATGAACGCCCCCGAGC
GGCAGCCCCAACCCGACGGCGGGGACGCCCCAGGCCACGAGCCTGGGGGCAGCCCCCAAGACGAGCTTGA
CTTCTCCATCCTCTTCGACTATGAGTATTTGAATCCGAACGAAGAAGAGCCGAATGCACATAAGGTCGCC
AGCCCACCCTCCGGACCCGCATACCCCGATGATGTCCTGGACTATGGCCTCAAGCCATACAGCCCCCTTG
CTAGTCTCTCTGGCGAGCCCCCCGGCCGATTCGGAGAGCCGGATAGGGTAGGGCCGCAGAAGTTTCTGAG
CGCGGCCAAGCCAGCAGGGGCCTCGGGCCTGAGCCCTCGGATCGAGATCACTCCGTCCCACGAACTGATC
CAGGCAGTGGGGCCCCTCCGCATGAGAGACGCGGGCCTCCTGGTGGAGCAGCCGCCCCTGGCCGGGGTGG
CCGCCAGCCCGAGGTTCACCCTGCCCGTGCCCGGCTTCGAGGGCTACCGCGAGCCGCTTTGCTTGAGCCC
CGCTAGCAGCGGCTCCTCTGCCAGCTTCATTTCTGACACCTTCTCCCCCTACACCTCGCCCTGCGTCTCG
CCCAATAACGGCGGGCCCGACGACCTGTGTCCGCAGTTTCAAAACATCCCTGCTCATTATTCCCCCAGAA
CCTCGCCAATAATGTCACCTCGAACCAGCCTCGCCGAGGACAGCTGCCTGGGCCGCCACTCGCCCGTGCC
CCGTCCGGCCTCCCGCTCCTCATCGCCTGGTGCCAAGCGGAGGCATTCGTGCGCCGAGGCCTTGGTTGCC
CTGCCGCCCGGAGCCTCACCCCAGCGCTCCCGGAGCCCCTCGCCGCAGCCCTCATCTCACGTGGCACCCC
AGGACCACGGCTCCCCGGCTGGGTACCCCCCTGTGGCTGGCTCTGCCGTGATCATGGATGCCCTGAACAG
CCTCGCCACGGACTCGCCTTGTGGGATCCCCCCCAAGATGTGGAAGACCAGCCCTGACCCCTCGCCGGTG
TCTGCCGCCCCATCCAAGGCCGGCCTGCCTCGCCACATCTACCCGGCCGTGGAGTTCCTGGGGCCCTGCG
AGCAGGGCGAGAGGAGAAACTCGGCTCCAGAATCCATCCTGCTGGTTCCGCCCACTTGGCCCAAGCCGCT
GGTGCCTGCCATTCCCATCTGCAGCATCCCAGTGACTGCATCCCTCCCTCCACTTGAGTGGCCGCTGTCC
AGTCAGTCAGGCTCTTACGAGCTGCGGATCGAGGTGCAGCCCAAGCCACATCACCGGGCCCACTATGAGA
CAGAAGGCAGCCGAGGGGCTGTCAAAGCTCCAACTGGAGGCCACCCTGTGGTTCAGCTCCATGGCTACAT
GGAAAACAAGCCTCTGGGACTTCAGATCTTCATTGGGACAGCTGATGAGCGGATCCTTAAGCCGCACGCC
TTCTACCAGGTGCACCGAATCACGGGGAAAACTGTCACCACCACCAGCTATGAGAAGATAGTGGGCAACA
CCAAAGTCCTGGAGATACCCTTGGAGCCCAAAAACAACATGAGGGCAACCATCGACTGTGCGGGGATCTT
GAAGCTTAGAAACGCCGACATTGAGCTGCGGAAAGGCGAGACGGACATTGGAAGAAAGAACACGCGGGTG
AGACTGGTTTTCCGAGTTCACATCCCAGAGTCCAGTGGCAGAATCGTCTCTTTACAGACTGCATCTAACC
CCATCGAGTGCTCCCAGCGATCTGCTCACGAGCTGCCCATGGTTGAAAGACAAGACACAGACAGCTGCCT
GGTCTATGGCGGCCAGCAAATGATCCTCACGGGGCAGAACTTTACATCCGAGTCCAAAGTTGTGTTTACT
GAGAAGACCACAGATGGACAGCAAATTTGGGAGATGGAAGCCACGGTGGATAAGGACAAGAGCCAGCCCA
ACATGCTTTTTGTTGAGATCCCTGAATATCGGAACAAGCATATCCGCACACCTGTAAAAGTGAACTTCTA
CGTCATCAATGGGAAGAGAAAACGAAGTCAGCCTCAGCACTTTACCTACCACCCAGTCCCAGCCATCAAG
ACGGAGCCCACGGATGAATATGACCCCACTCTGATCTGCAGCCCCACCCATGGAGGCCTGGGGAGCCAGC
CTTACTACCCCCAGCACCCGATGGTGGCCGAGTCCCCCTCCTGCCTCGTGGCCACCATGGCTCCCTGCCA
GCAGTTCCGCACGGGGCTCTCATCCCCTGACGCCCGCTACCAGCAACAGAACCCAGCGGCCGTACTCTAC
CAGCGGAGCAAGAGCCTGAGCCCCAGCCTGCTGGGCTATCAGCAGCCGGCCCTCATGGCCGCCCCGCTGT
CCCTTGCGGACGCTCACCGCTCTGTGCTGGTGCACGCCGGCTCCCAGGGCCAGAGCTCAGCCCTGCTCCA
CCCCTCTCCGACCAACCAGCAGGCCTCGCCTGTGATCCACTACTCACCCACCAACCAGCAGCTGCGCTGC
GGAAGCCACCAGGAGTTCCAGCACATCATGTACTGCGAGAATTTCGCACCAGGCACCACCAGACCTGGCC
CGCCCCCGGTCAGTCAAGGTCAGAGGCTGAGCCCGGGTTCCTACCCCACAGTCATTCAGCAGCAGAATGC
CACGAGCCAAAGAGCCGCCAAAAACGGACCCCCGGTCAGTGACCAAAAGGAAGTATTACCTGCGGGGGTG
ACCATTAAACAGGAGCAGAACTTGGACCAGACCTACTTGGATGATGAGCTGATAGACACACACCTTAGCT
GGATACAAAACATATTATAGTAATGAACTAGTCCGTAACTTGAAAGTATTTCGATTTCTTGGCTTTATAT
ATCTTGTGGAAAGGACGACCTGTCGTATAACCTATGTGAGACACGCGTTAAGTCGACAATCAACCTCTGG
ATTACAAAATTTGTGAAAGATTGACTGGTATTCTTAACTATGTTGCTCCTTTTACGCTATGTGGATACGC
TGCTTTAATGCCTTTGTATCATGCTATTGCTTCCCGTATGGCTTTCATTTTCTCCTCCTTGTATAAATCC
TGGTTGCTGTCTCTTTATGAGGAGTTGTGGCCCGTTGTCAGGCAACGTGGCGTGGTGTGCACTGTGTTTG
CTGACGCAACCCCCACTGGTTGGGGCATTGCCACCACCTGTCAGCTCCTTTCCGGGACTTTCGCTTTCCC
CCTCCCTATTGCCACGGCGGAACTCATCGCCGCCTGCCTTGCCCGCTGCTGGACAGGGGCTCGGCTGTTG
GGCACTGACAATTCCGTGGTGTTGTCGGGGAAATCATCGTCCTTTCCTTGGCTGCTCGCCTGTGTTGCCA
CCTGGATTCTGCGCGGGACGTCCTTCTGCTACGTCCCTTCGGCCCTCAATCCAGCGGACCTTCCTTCCCG
CGGCCTGCTGCCGGCTCTGCGGCCTCTTCCGCGTCTTCGCCTTCGCCCTCAGACGAGTCGGATCTCCCTT
TGGGCCGCCTCCCCGCGTCGACTTTAAGACCAATGACTTACAAGGCAGCTGTAGATCTTAGCCACTTTTT
AAAAGAAAAGGGGGGACTGGAAGGGCTAATTCACTCCCAACGAAGACAAGATCTGCTTTTTGCTTGTACT
GGGTCTCTCTGGTTAGACCAGATCTGAGCCTGGGAGCTCTCTGGCTAACTAGGGAACCCACTGCTTAAGC
CTCAATAAAGCTTGCCTTGAGTGCTTCAAGTAGTGTGTGCCCGTCTGTTGTGTGACTCTGGTAACTAGAG
ATCCCTCAGACCCTTTTAGTCAGTGTGGAAAATCTCTAGCAGTACGTATAGTAGTTCATGTCATCTTATT
ATTCAGTATTTATAACTTGCAAAGAAATGAATATCAGAGAGTGAGAGGAACTTGTTTATTGCAGCTTATA
ATGGTTACAAATAAAGCAATAGCATCACAAATTTCACAAATAAAGCATTTTTTTCACTGCATTCTAGTTG
TGGTTTGTCCAAACTCATCAATGTATCTTATCATGTCTGGCTCTAGCTATCCCGCCCCTAACTCCGCCCA
TCCCGCCCCTAACTCCGCCCAGTTCCGCCCATTCTCCGCCCCATGGCTGACTAATTTTTTTTATTTATGC
AGAGGCCGAGGCCGCCTCGGCCTCTGAGCTATTCCAGAAGTAGTGAGGAGGCTTTTTTGGAGGCCTAGGG
ACGTACCCAATTCGCCCTATAGTGAGTCGTATTACGCGCGCTCACTGGCCGTCGTTTTACAACGTCGTGA
CTGGGAAAACCCTGGCGTTACCCAACTTAATCGCCTTGCAGCACATCCCCCTTTCGCCAGCTGGCGTAAT
AGCGAAGAGGCCCGCACCGATCGCCCTTCCCAACAGTTGCGCAGCCTGAATGGCGAATGGG
[124 nt withheld, positions 8462-8585]
C
[91 nt withheld, positions 8587-8677]
A
[49 nt withheld, positions 8679-8727]
CCTTTGACGTTGGAGTCCACGTTCTTT
[37 nt withheld, positions 8755-8791]
ACCCTATCTCGGTCTATTCTTTTGATTTATAAGGGATTTTGCCGATTTCGGCCTATTGGTTAAAAAATGA
GCTGATTTAACAAAAATTTAACGCGAATTTTAACAAAATATTAACGCTTACAATTTAGGTGGCACTTTTC
GGGGAAATGTGCGCGGAACCCCTATTTGTTTATTTTTCTAAATACATTCAAATATGTATCCGCTCATGAG
ACAATAACCCTGATAAATGCTTCAATAATATTGAAAAAGGAAGAGTATGAGTATTCAACATTTCCGTGTC
GCCCTTATTCCCTTTTTTGCGGCATTTTGCCTTCCTGTTTTTGCTCACCCAGAAACGCTGGTGAAAGTAA
AAGATGCTGAAGATCAGTTGGGTGCACGAGTGGGTTACATCGAACTGGATCTCAACAGCGGTAAGATCCT
TGAGAGTTTTCGCCCCGAAGAACGTTTTCCAATGATGAGCACTTTTAAAGTTCTGCTATGTGGCGCGGTA
TTATCCCGTATTGACGCCGGGCAAGAGCAACTCGGTCGCCGCATACACTATTCTCAGAATGACTTGGTTG
AGTACTCACCAGTCACAGAAAAGCATCTTACGGATGGCATGACAGTAAGAGAATTATGCAGTGCTGCCAT
AACCATGAGTGATAACACTGCGGCCAACTTACTTCTGACAACGATCGGAGGACCGAAGGAGCTAACCGCT
TTTTTGCACAACATGGGGGATCATGTAACTCGCCTTGATCGTTGGGAACCGGAGCTGAATGAAGCCATAC
CAAACGACGAGCGTGACACCACGATGCCTGTAGCAATGGCAACAACGTTGCGCAAACTATTAACTGGCGA
ACTACTTACTCTAGCTTCCCGGCAACAATTAATAGACTGGATGGAGGCGGATAAAGTTGCAGGACCACTT
CTGCGCTCGGCCCTTCCGGCTGGCTGGTTTATTGCTGATAAATCTGGAGCCGGTGAGCGTGGGTCTCGCG
GTATCATTGCAGCACTGGGGCCAGATGGTAAGCCCTCCCGTATCGTAGTTATCTACACGACGGGGAGTCA
GGCAACTATGGATGAACGAAATAGACAGATCGCTGAGATAGGTGCCTCACTGATTAAGCATTGGTAACTG
TCAGACCAAGTTTACTCATATATACTTTAGATTGATTTAAAACTTCATTTTTAATTTAAAAGGATCTAGG
TGAAGATCCTTTTTGATAATCTCATGACCAAAATCCCTTAACGTGAGTTTTCGTTCCACTGAGCGTCAGA
CCCCGTAGAAAAGATCAAAGGATCTTCTTGAGATCCTTTTTTTCTGCGCGTAATCTGCTGCTTGCAAACA
AAAAAACCACCGCTACCAGCGGTGGTTTGTTTGCCGGATCAAGAGCTACCAACTCTTTTTCCGAAGGTAA
CTGGCTTCAGCAGAGCGCAGATACCAAATACTGTTCTTCTAGTGTAGCCGTAGTTAGGCCACCACTTCAA
GAACTCTGTAGCACCGCCTACATACCTCGCTCTGCTAATCCTGTTACCAGTGGCTGCTGCCAGTGGCGAT
AAGTCGTGTCTTACCGGGTTGGACTCAAGACGATAGTTACCGGATAAGGCGCAGCGGTCGGGCTGAACGG
GGGGTTCGTGCACACAGCCCAGCTTGGAGCGAACGACCTACACCGAACTGAGATACCTACAGCGTGAGCT
ATGAGAAAGCGCCACGCTTCCCGAAGGGAGAAAGGCGGACAGGTATCCGGTAAGCGGCAGGGTCGGAACA
GGAGAGCGCACGAGGGAGCTTCCAGGGGGAAACGCCTGGTATCTTTATAGTCCTGTCGGGTTTCGCCACC
TCTGACTTGAGCGTCGATTTTTGTGATGCTCGTCAGGGGGGCGGAGCCTATGGAAAAACGCCAGCAACGC
GGCCTTTTTACGGTTCCTGGCCTTTTGCTGGCCTTTTGCTCACATGTTCTTTCCTGCGTTATCCCCTGAT
TCTGTGGATAACCGTATTACCGCCTTTGAGTGAGCTGATACCGCTCGCCGCAGCCGAACGACCGAGCGCA
GCGAGTCAGTGAGCGAGGAAGCGGAAGAGCGCCCAATACGCAAACCGCCTCTCCCCGCGCGTTGGCCGAT
TCATTAATGCAGCTGGCACGACAGGTTTCCCGACTGGAAAGCGGGCAGTGAGCGCAACGCAATTAATGTG
AGTTAGCTCACTCATTAGGCACCCCAGGCTTTACACTTTATGCTTCCGGCTCGTATGTTGTGTGGAATTG
TGAGCGGATAACAATTTCACACAGGAAACAGCTATGACCATGATTACGCCAAGCGCGCAATTAACCCTCA
CTAAAGGGAACAAAAGCTGGAGCTGCAAGC
Features (pLannotate 1.2.2; 31 found; start..end, strand, type, name):
      5..231     +  promoter       RSV promoter: Rous sarcoma virus enhancer/promoter
    232..412     +  LTR            5' LTR (truncated): truncated 5' long terminal repeat (LTR) from HIV-1
    459..584     +  misc_feature   HIV-1 Ψ: packaging signal of human immunodeficiency virus type 1
    568..931     +  CDS            HIV-1 gag (fragment): gag protein from human immunodeficiency virus 1; gag
   1077..1310    +  misc_feature   RRE: The Rev response element (RRE) of HIV-1 allows for Rev-dependent mRNA export from the nucleus to the cytoplasm.
   1687..1713    +  CDS            Rev (fragment): human immunodeficiency virus 1 (HIV-1) Rev protein; rev; enhances nuclear export of unspliced and incompletely spliced viral mRNAs
   1720..1743    +  promoter       SV40 promoter (fragment): SV40 early promoter
   1744..1815    +  promoter       SV40 promoter (fragment): SV40 enhancer and early promoter
   1839..1974    +  rep_origin     SV40 ori: SV40 origin of replication
   2020..2616    +  CDS            PuroR (fragment): puromycin N-acetyltransferase; pac from Streptomyces; confers resistance to puromycin
   2665..2782    +  misc_feature   cPPT/CTS: central polypurine tract and central termination sequence of HIV-1
   2847..2913    +  CDS            small t antigen (fragment): SV40 (simian virus 40) small t antigen
   2920..4098    +  promoter       EF-1α promoter: strong constitutive promoter for human elongation factor EF-1α
   4115..6835    +  CDS            NFATC2: NFAC2_HUMAN - Also known as NFAT1, NFATP. Experimental evidence at protein level: Swiss-Prot protein existence level 1. Plays a role in the inducible expression of cytokine genes in T-cells, especially in the induction of the IL-2, IL-3, IL-4, TNF-alpha or GM-CSF. Promotes invasive migration through the activation of GPC6 expression and WNT5A signaling pathway. From Homo sapiens (Human).
   6893..6946    +  promoter       U6 promoter (fragment): RNA polymerase III promoter for human U6 snRNA
   6988..7576    +  misc_feature   WPRE: woodchuck hepatitis virus posttranscriptional regulatory element
   7627..7646    +  misc_feature   cPPT/CTS (fragment): central polypurine tract and central termination sequence of HIV-1
   7648..7881    +  LTR            3' LTR (ΔU3): self-inactivating 3' long terminal repeat (LTR) from HIV-1
   7959..8080    +  polyA_signal   SV40 poly(A) signal: SV40 polyadenylation signal
   8120..8255    +  rep_origin     SV40 ori: SV40 origin of replication
   8276..8294    -  promoter       T7 promoter: promoter for bacteriophage T7 RNA polymerase
   8302..8457    +  CDS            lacZα (fragment): LacZα fragment of β-galactosidase; lacZ fragment
   8462..8890    +  rep_origin     f1 ori (sequence partly withheld): f1 bacteriophage origin of replication; arrow indicates direction of (+) strand synthesis
   8943..9047    +  promoter       AmpR promoter: bla
   9048..9908    +  CDS            AmpR: β-lactamase; bla; confers resistance to ampicillin, carbenicillin, and related antibiotics
  10079..10667   +  rep_origin     ori: high-copy-number ColE1/pMB1/pBR322/pUC origin of replication
  10850..10942   +  CDS            lacI (fragment): lac repressor; lacI; The lac repressor binds to the lac operator to inhibit transcription in E. coli. This inhibition can be relieved by adding lactose or isopropyl-β-D-thiogalactopyranoside (IPTG).
  10955..10976   +  protein_bind   CAP binding site: CAP binding activates transcription in the presence of cAMP. E. coli catabolite activator protein
  10991..11021   +  promoter       lac promoter: promoter for the E. coli lac operon
  11025..11047   +  protein_bind   lac operator (fragment): The lac repressor binds to the lac operator to inhibit transcription in E. coli. This inhibition can be relieved by adding lactose or isopropyl-β-D-thiogalactopyranoside (IPTG). lac repressor encoded by lacI
  11090..11108   +  promoter       T3 promoter: promoter for bacteriophage T3 RNA polymerase
