[The description below was written by a language model from this plasmid's Addgene catalogue record and pLannotate feature annotations shown in this document.]
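Description:
TFORF1069 is a lentiviral mammalian expression plasmid built on the pLX_TRC317 backbone and carrying the human transcription factor NFATC2 (also called NFAT1 or NFATP). It belongs to a barcoded transcription factor ORF collection in which each ORF is paired with a unique 24-bp barcode, so that the factor delivered to a given cell can be identified in pooled overexpression screens. The barcode is not annotated in the feature table. In bacteria the plasmid is maintained through a high-copy ColE1/pUC-type origin and selected with ampicillin via the β-lactamase gene. An f1 origin and residual lac, T7 and T3 cloning-vector elements are also present in the backbone.

The viral cassette has a third-generation layout. An RSV promoter fused to a truncated HIV-1 5' LTR drives production of the genomic RNA, followed by the Ψ packaging signal with a gag fragment, the RRE for Rev-dependent nuclear export, and a cPPT/CTS element that aids nuclear import of the provirus. The self-inactivating ΔU3 3' LTR limits LTR-driven transcription after integration, and an SV40 poly(A) signal lies downstream of it.

Within the provirus there are two expression units. SV40 early promoter and origin sequences precede a puromycin N-acetyltransferase gene, which allows selection of transduced cells. A full EF-1α promoter then drives constitutive expression of the NFATC2 coding sequence. A WPRE downstream of the ORF enhances transcript stability and expression. A short U6 promoter fragment between the ORF and the WPRE appears to be a backbone remnant. The annotated coding region is somewhat shorter than the stated insert size, so the insert presumably includes flanking sequence. The depositor notes that the ORF was synthesized and that the plasmid can be prone to recombination.
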