Addgene plasmid #143463: TFORF1069
Purpose: Lentiviral vector for overexpressing transcription factor ORFs with unique 24-bp barcodes. Barcodes facilitate identification of transcription factors in pooled screens.
Depositing lab: Feng Zhang. Depositing organization: Broad Institute. Publication: A transcription factor atlas of directed differentiation. Joung J, Ma S, Tay T, Geiger-Schuller KR, Kirchgatterer PC, Verdine VK, Guo B, Arias-Garcia MA, Allen WE, Singh A, Kuksenko O, Abudayyeh OO, Gootenberg JS, Fu Z, Macrae RK, Buenrostro JD, Regev A, Zhang F. Cell. 2023 Jan 5;186(1):209-229.e26. doi: 10.1016/j.cell.2022.11.026. PubMed 36608654.
Backbone
  Vector backbone: pLX_TRC317
  Backbone manufacturer: Broad Institute Genetic Perturbation Platform
  Backbone size w/o insert (bp): 8264
  Vector type: Mammalian Expression, Lentiviral
  Selectable markers: Puromycin
Growth in bacteria
  Bacterial resistance: Ampicillin, 100 μg/mL
  Growth temperature: 37°C
  Growth strain: NEB Stable
  Copy number: High Copy
Gene/Insert
  Gene/Insert name: NFATC2
  Species: H. sapiens (human)
  Insert size (bp): 2867
  Entrez Gene: NFATC2 (a.k.a. JCOSL, NFAT1, NFATP)
  Promoter: EF1a
  Cloning method: Unknown
  Sequencing primers: 5′ GGGTGGAGACTGAAGTTAGGCCAG; 3′ CACATAGCGTAAAAGGAGCAACATAG
Terms and licenses: Academic/Nonprofit Terms; Industry Terms: Not Available to Industry
Depositor comments: NM_012340,ENST00000371564 . The transcription factor ORF portion of this plasmid was synthesized by Genewiz. Please test multiple small colonies in case of plasmid recombination. To make this collection available in a timely manner, a portion of this collection was not fully sequenced by Addgene. If an Addgene verified full plasmid sequence is not available, please contact us prior to placing an order to request the full sequence.
How to cite: TFORF1069 was a gift from Feng Zhang (Addgene plasmid # 143463 ; http://n2t.net/addgene:143463 ; RRID:Addgene_143463)
