>Addgene plasmid #143463 | TFORF1069 | depositor partial sequence | sequence record 282527 | Insert
ACCGCCACCATGAACGCCCCCGAGCGGCAGCCCCAACCCGACGGCGGGGACGCCCCAGGCCACGAGCCTG
GGGGCAGCCCCCAAGACGAGCTTGACTTCTCCATCCTCTTCGACTATGAGTATTTGAATCCGAACGAAGA
AGAGCCGAATGCACATAAGGTCGCCAGCCCACCCTCCGGACCCGCATACCCCGATGATGTCCTGGACTAT
GGCCTCAAGCCATACAGCCCCCTTGCTAGTCTCTCTGGCGAGCCCCCCGGCCGATTCGGAGAGCCGGATA
GGGTAGGGCCGCAGAAGTTTCTGAGCGCGGCCAAGCCAGCAGGGGCCTCGGGCCTGAGCCCTCGGATCGA
GATCACTCCGTCCCACGAACTGATCCAGGCAGTGGGGCCCCTCCGCATGAGAGACGCGGGCCTCCTGGTG
GAGCAGCCGCCCCTGGCCGGGGTGGCCGCCAGCCCGAGGTTCACCCTGCCCGTGCCCGGCTTCGAGGGCT
ACCGCGAGCCGCTTTGCTTGAGCCCCGCTAGCAGCGGCTCCTCTGCCAGCTTCATTTCTGACACCTTCTC
CCCCTACACCTCGCCCTGCGTCTCGCCCAATAACGGCGGGCCCGACGACCTGTGTCCGCAGTTTCAAAAC
ATCCCTGCTCATTATTCCCCCAGAACCTCGCCAATAATGTCACCTCGAACCAGCCTCGCCGAGGACAGCT
GCCTGGGCCGCCACTCGCCCGTGCCCCGTCCGGCCTCCCGCTCCTCATCGCCTGGTGCCAAGCGGAGGCA
TTCGTGCGCCGAGGCCTTGGTTGCCCTGCCGCCCGGAGCCTCACCCCAGCGCTCCCGGAGCCCCTCGCCG
CAGCCCTCATCTCACGTGGCACCCCAGGACCACGGCTCCCCGGCTGGGTACCCCCCTGTGGCTGGCTCTG
CCGTGATCATGGATGCCCTGAACAGCCTCGCCACGGACTCGCCTTGTGGGATCCCCCCCAAGATGTGGAA
GACCAGCCCTGACCCCTCGCCGGTGTCTGCCGCCCCATCCAAGGCCGGCCTGCCTCGCCACATCTACCCG
GCCGTGGAGTTCCTGGGGCCCTGCGAGCAGGGCGAGAGGAGAAACTCGGCTCCAGAATCCATCCTGCTGG
TTCCGCCCACTTGGCCCAAGCCGCTGGTGCCTGCCATTCCCATCTGCAGCATCCCAGTGACTGCATCCCT
CCCTCCACTTGAGTGGCCGCTGTCCAGTCAGTCAGGCTCTTACGAGCTGCGGATCGAGGTGCAGCCCAAG
CCACATCACCGGGCCCACTATGAGACAGAAGGCAGCCGAGGGGCTGTCAAAGCTCCAACTGGAGGCCACC
CTGTGGTTCAGCTCCATGGCTACATGGAAAACAAGCCTCTGGGACTTCAGATCTTCATTGGGACAGCTGA
TGAGCGGATCCTTAAGCCGCACGCCTTCTACCAGGTGCACCGAATCACGGGGAAAACTGTCACCACCACC
AGCTATGAGAAGATAGTGGGCAACACCAAAGTCCTGGAGATACCCTTGGAGCCCAAAAACAACATGAGGG
CAACCATCGACTGTGCGGGGATCTTGAAGCTTAGAAACGCCGACATTGAGCTGCGGAAAGGCGAGACGGA
CATTGGAAGAAAGAACACGCGGGTGAGACTGGTTTTCCGAGTTCACATCCCAGAGTCCAGTGGCAGAATC
GTCTCTTTACAGACTGCATCTAACCCCATCGAGTGCTCCCAGCGATCTGCTCACGAGCTGCCCATGGTTG
AAAGACAAGACACAGACAGCTGCCTGGTCTATGGCGGCCAGCAAATGATCCTCACGGGGCAGAACTTTAC
ATCCGAGTCCAAAGTTGTGTTTACTGAGAAGACCACAGATGGACAGCAAATTTGGGAGATGGAAGCCACG
GTGGATAAGGACAAGAGCCAGCCCAACATGCTTTTTGTTGAGATCCCTGAATATCGGAACAAGCATATCC
GCACACCTGTAAAAGTGAACTTCTACGTCATCAATGGGAAGAGAAAACGAAGTCAGCCTCAGCACTTTAC
CTACCACCCAGTCCCAGCCATCAAGACGGAGCCCACGGATGAATATGACCCCACTCTGATCTGCAGCCCC
ACCCATGGAGGCCTGGGGAGCCAGCCTTACTACCCCCAGCACCCGATGGTGGCCGAGTCCCCCTCCTGCC
TCGTGGCCACCATGGCTCCCTGCCAGCAGTTCCGCACGGGGCTCTCATCCCCTGACGCCCGCTACCAGCA
ACAGAACCCAGCGGCCGTACTCTACCAGCGGAGCAAGAGCCTGAGCCCCAGCCTGCTGGGCTATCAGCAG
CCGGCCCTCATGGCCGCCCCGCTGTCCCTTGCGGACGCTCACCGCTCTGTGCTGGTGCACGCCGGCTCCC
AGGGCCAGAGCTCAGCCCTGCTCCACCCCTCTCCGACCAACCAGCAGGCCTCGCCTGTGATCCACTACTC
ACCCACCAACCAGCAGCTGCGCTGCGGAAGCCACCAGGAGTTCCAGCACATCATGTACTGCGAGAATTTC
GCACCAGGCACCACCAGACCTGGCCCGCCCCCGGTCAGTCAAGGTCAGAGGCTGAGCCCGGGTTCCTACC
CCACAGTCATTCAGCAGCAGAATGCCACGAGCCAAAGAGCCGCCAAAAACGGACCCCCGGTCAGTGACCA
AAAGGAAGTATTACCTGCGGGGGTGACCATTAAACAGGAGCAGAACTTGGACCAGACCTACTTGGATGAT
GAGCTGATAGACACACACCTTAGCTGGATACAAAACATATTATAGTAATGAACTAGTCCGTAACTTGAAA
GTATTTCGATTTCTTGGCTTTATATATCTTGTGGAAAGGACGACCTGTCGTATAACCTATGTGAGAC
