>Addgene plasmid #143463 | TFORF1069 | depositor partial sequence | sequence record 282528 | Barcode
CCTGTCGTATAACCTATGTGAGAC
